>Addgene plasmid #67352 | pDSHA-ARF6-Myc | addgene partial sequence | sequence record 119376 | T7 5'-TAATACGACTCACTATAGGG-3'
ATTAAGGTACCGGGCCCTACAGATCCTCTTCAGAGATGAGTTTCTGCTCCATCTCGAATCGAACCACTTT
GTACAAGAAAGCTGGGTCAGATTTGTAGTTAGAGGTTAACCATGTGAGCCCCTCATAGAGTCCGTCCCCT
GAGGTGGCACAGGAGGGCTGCACATACCAGTTCCTGTCCCGAATCCGGGTCAGGCCCAGTTTCTCCTGGA
TCTCGTGGGGTTTCATGGCATCGGGCAGGTCCTGCTTGTTGGCGAAGATGAGGATTATGGCGTCCCTCAT
CTCCCGGTCATTGATAATGCGGTGCAGCTCCTGGCGAGCCTCATCGATGCGGTCGCGGTCGGCGCAGTCC
ACTACGAAGATGAGACCTTGGGTCCCAGTGTAGTAATGCCGCCAGAGCGGCCGGATCTTGTCCTGGCCGC
CCACATCCCATACGTTGAACTTGACATTTTTGTAAGTCACCGTCTCCACGTTGAAACCCACAGTGGGAAT
GGTGGTCACCGACTGGCCCAGCTTCAACTTGTACAGGATTGTTGTCTTGCCGGCCGCGTCCAGGCCCAAC
ATGAGGATCCGCATTTCCTTGTTCCCGAAGATTTTGGATAGCACCTTCCCCATGGTTCTATCTCCTTCTA
AGCCTGCTTTTTTGTACAAACTTGTTTGATTCGAGTGTCGACGGTATCGATAAGCTTGATATCGAATTCC
TGCAGCCCGGGGGATCCGCCCGGGCTAGAGCGGCCGCCACCGCGGTGGAGCTCCAGCTTTTGTTCCCTTT
AGTGAGGGTTAATTTCGAGCTTGGCGTAATCGCTAGCGGATCTGACGGTTCACTAAACCAGCTCTGCTTA
TATAGACCTCCCACCGTACACGCCTACCGCCCATTTGCGTCAATGGGGCGGAGTTGTTACGACATTTTGG
AAAGTCCCGTTGATTTTGGTGCCAAAACAAAACTCCCATTGACGTCAATGGGGTGGAGACTTGGAAATCC
CCGTGAGTCAAACCGCTATCCACGCCCATTGATGTA
