[The description below was written by a language model from this plasmid's Addgene catalogue record.]
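Description:
pDSHA-ARF6-Myc is a mammalian expression plasmid built on the pDS_Myc-X backbone and carrying the human ARF6 open reading frame, which was introduced by Gateway recombination cloning. ARF6 is a member of the ARF family of small regulatory GTPases, generally associated with membrane traffic and actin remodelling at the cell periphery. Transcription of the insert is driven by the CMV promoter, a strong constitutive viral promoter widely used for high-level expression in transfected mammalian cells. The backbone supplies a Myc epitope fused to the C terminus of the protein, so the expressed ARF6 can be detected or immunoprecipitated with anti-Myc antibodies. Placing the tag at the C terminus leaves the N terminus free, which matters for ARF proteins because they are normally N-myristoylated there. The name includes "HA", but the record lists only the Myc tag and also gives an alternative insert name of pRK5n-Myc without explaining either point.

The plasmid is maintained in E. coli at high copy number under kanamycin selection. It also carries a neomycin resistance marker, allowing G418 selection of stably transfected mammalian cells. The record does not specify the origin of replication, the polyadenylation signal or other backbone details, and no feature table is provided, although the listed sequencing primers suggest that a T7 site lies downstream of the insert. The construct belongs to a toolbox of plasmids for expressing or knocking down human ARF, ARL and SAR family GTPases. It is suited to transient or stable expression of epitope-tagged ARF6 for localisation, interaction and functional studies in cultured cells.
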