Addgene plasmid #67352: pDSHA-ARF6-Myc
Purpose: Mammalian expression of hArf6 with C-term Myc tag
Depositing lab: Richard Kahn. Depositing organization: Emory University. Publication: Tool box: Plasmids for the expression or knockdown of human ARF Family GTPases (ARF/ARL/SAR) and their co-expression in bacteria with N-myristoyltransferases. Kerr SC, Kahn RA. Cell Logist. 2015 Sep 21;5(3):e1090523. doi: 10.1080/21592799.2015.1090523. eCollection 2015 Jul-Sep. PubMed 27057421.
Backbone
  Vector backbone: pDS_Myc-X
  Vector type: Mammalian Expression
  Selectable markers: Neomycin (select with G418)
Growth in bacteria
  Bacterial resistance: Kanamycin, 50 μg/mL
  Growth temperature: 37°C
  Growth strain: DH5alpha
  Copy number: High Copy
Gene/Insert
  Gene/Insert name: ARF6 (alt name: pRK5n-Myc)
  Species: H. sapiens (human)
  Entrez Gene: ARF6
  Promoter: CMV
  Tag / fusion protein: Myc (C terminal on backbone)
  Cloning method: Gateway Cloning
  Sequencing primers: 5′ CMV-F; 3′ T7
Terms and licenses: Academic/Nonprofit Terms; Industry Terms: Not Available to Industry
How to cite: pDSHA-ARF6-Myc was a gift from Richard Kahn (Addgene plasmid # 67352 ; http://n2t.net/addgene:67352 ; RRID:Addgene_67352)
